Addgene plasmid #55189: pCoofy50
Purpose: (Empty Backbone) Mammalian expression vector for parallel SLIC cloning containing N-terminal HA, 8x His and FLAG tags. C-terminal tags can be added during SLIC.
Depositing lab: Sabine Suppmann. Depositing organization: Max Planck Institute of Biochemistry. Publication: A new method to customize protein expression vectors for fast, efficient and background free parallel cloning. Scholz J, Besir H, Strasser C, Suppmann S. BMC Biotechnol. 2013 Feb 14;13(1):12. 10.1186/1472-6750-13-12 PubMed 23410102.
Backbone
  Vector backbone: pEF-HA
  Backbone size (bp): 5306
  Vector type: Mammalian Expression
  Promoter: EF-1a
  Tag / fusion protein: HA (N terminal on backbone); 8x His (N terminal on backbone); FLAG (N terminal on backbone); PreScission site (3C protease site) (N terminal on backbone); Stop-10x His-Stop (C terminal on backbone)
Growth in bacteria
  Bacterial resistance: Ampicillin, 100 μg/mL
  Growth temperature: 37°C
  Growth strain: DB3.1
  Growth instructions: ccdB Survival cells are NOT suitable for the unmodified plasmid containing the ccdB gene. The plasmid is provided in the recommended DB3.1 strain.
  Copy number: High Copy
Gene/Insert
  Sequencing primers: 5′ EF1a-F; 3′ M13-pUC-Fwd
Terms and licenses: Academic/Nonprofit Terms; Industry Terms: Not Available to Industry
Depositor comments: C-terminal 10x His tag is flanked by stop codons. Depending on the LP2 primer used in SLIC, this C-terminal tag can be fused to the target gene. Use the one of the following linearization primers pairs for SLIC cloning. Choose one LP1 forward vector primer and one LP2 reverse vector primer: LP1 forward vector primer: SLIC Primer (3C site) 5' GGGCCCCTGGAACAGAACTTCCAG 3' LP2 - select an LP2 primer below depending on which C-terminal tags you want to include fused to your gene of interest: none SLIC Primer 5' CGCCATTAACCTGATGTTCTGGGG 3' 10His- SLIC Primer 5`GAGCATCATCATCATCACCAC 3' Test each preparation of the plasmid by transforming it into non-resistant cells (ex. DH5a) to ensure negative selection by ccdB kills all the transformed cells as expected.
How to cite: pCoofy50 was a gift from Sabine Suppmann (Addgene plasmid # 55189 ; http://n2t.net/addgene:55189 ; RRID:Addgene_55189)
