[The description below was written by a language model from this plasmid's Addgene catalogue record and pLannotate feature annotations shown in this document.]
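Description:
pCoofy50 is an empty mammalian expression backbone of about 5.3 kb, built on pEF-HA and designed for parallel, sequence- and ligation-independent cloning (SLIC) of target genes. It is maintained in E. coli through a high-copy ColE1/pUC-type origin and an ampicillin resistance (β-lactamase) cassette. No mammalian selection marker is recorded or annotated, so the record does not indicate a means of selecting stable lines. The remaining bacterial annotations (partial lacZα, lacI, rop and bom sequences and a lac promoter/operator) and a short SV40 small t antigen fragment appear to be backbone remnants.

The expression unit is driven by the human EF-1α promoter, annotated as the core promoter plus a truncated intron A, and is terminated by a β-globin polyadenylation signal preceded by a short β-globin coding fragment. Downstream of the promoter the catalogue lists an N-terminal HA tag, 8x His tag, FLAG tag and a PreScission (3C) protease site, which allows the tags to be cleaved from the purified protein. The feature table picks up the His and FLAG elements but does not annotate HA or the 3C site. The cloning position is occupied by ccdB, which encodes a gyrase poison. Unmodified vector therefore requires a ccdB-tolerant strain, whereas in standard strains only recombinants that have replaced ccdB with the insert survive, giving essentially background-free cloning. After ccdB lies a 10x His tag flanked by stop codons. The vector is linearised by PCR for SLIC, and the choice of reverse linearisation primer determines whether this C-terminal tag is fused to the target or omitted. The plasmid is intended for expressing tagged recombinant proteins in mammalian cells for detection and affinity purification.
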