Features (pLannotate 1.2.2; 19 found; start..end, strand, type, name):
     33..99      +  CDS            small t antigen (fragment): SV40 (simian virus 40) small t antigen
    125..336     +  promoter       EF-1α core promoter: core promoter for human elongation factor EF-1α
   1075..1278    +  intron         EF-1α intron A: truncated intron upstream of the start codon of human EF-1α
   1398..1418    +  CDS            7xHis: 6xHis affinity tag
   1431..1454    +  CDS            FLAG: FLAG® epitope tag, followed by an enterokinase cleavage site
   1537..1839    +  CDS            ccdB: CcdB, a bacterial toxin that poisons DNA gyrase; ccdB; Plasmids containing the ccdB gene cannot be propagated in standard E. coli strains.
   1855..1872    +  CDS            9xHis (fragment): 9xHis affinity tag
   1899..1973    +  CDS            HBB (fragment): HBB_PONPY - Experimental evidence at transcript level: Swiss-Prot protein existence level 2. Involved in oxygen transport from the lung to the various peripheral tissues. From Pongo pygmaeus (Bornean orangutan).
   1977..2371    +  polyA_signal   β-globin poly(A): human β-globin polyadenylation signal
   2681..2835    +  CDS            lacZα (fragment): LacZα fragment of β-galactosidase; lacZ fragment
   2841..2940    -  misc_feature   bom (fragment): basis of mobility region from pBR322
   3042..3077    -  CDS            rop (fragment): Rop protein, which maintains plasmids at low copy number; rop
   3172..3276    +  promoter       AmpR promoter: bla
   3277..4137    +  CDS            AmpR: β-lactamase; bla; confers resistance to ampicillin, carbenicillin, and related antibiotics
   4308..4896    +  rep_origin     ori: high-copy-number ColE1/pMB1/pBR322/pUC origin of replication
   5079..5171    +  CDS            lacI (fragment): lac repressor; lacI; The lac repressor binds to the lac operator to inhibit transcription in E. coli. This inhibition can be relieved by adding lactose or isopropyl-β-D-thiogalactopyranoside (IPTG).
   5184..5205    +  protein_bind   CAP binding site: CAP binding activates transcription in the presence of cAMP. E. coli catabolite activator protein
   5220..5250    +  promoter       lac promoter: promoter for the E. coli lac operon
   5258..5274    +  protein_bind   lac operator: The lac repressor binds to the lac operator to inhibit transcription in E. coli. This inhibition can be relieved by adding lactose or isopropyl-β-D-thiogalactopyranoside (IPTG). lac repressor encoded by lacI
>Addgene plasmid #55189 | pCoofy50 | depositor full sequence | sequence record 85571 | pCoofy50 sequence 5307 bps
GAATTAATTCGAGCTCGCCCAACTTTGCAAAGATGGATAAAGTTTTAAACAGAGAGGAATCTTTGCAGCT
AATGGACCTTCTAGGTCTTGAAAGGAGTGGGAATTGGCTCCGGTGCCCGTCAGTGGGCAGAGCGCACATC
GCCCACAGTCCCCGAGAAGTTGGGGGGAGGGGTCGGCAATTGAACCGGTGCCTAGAGAAGGTGGCGCGGG
GTAAACTGGGAAAGTGATGTCGTGTACTGGCTCCGCCTTTTTCCCGAGGGTGGGGGAGAACCGTATATAA
GTGCAGTAGTCGCCGTGAACGTTCTTTTTCGCAACGGGTTTGCCGCCAGAACACAGGTAAGTGCCGTGTG
TGGTTCCCGCGGGCCTGGCCTCTTTACGGGTTATGGCCCTTGCGTGCCTTGAATTACTTCCACGCCCCTG
GCTGCAATACGTGAATCTTGATCCCGAGCTTCGGGTTGGAAGTGGGTGGGAGAGTTCGAGGCCTTGCGCT
TAAGGAGCCCCTTCGCCTCGTGCTTGAGTTGAGGCCTGGCCTGGGCGCTGGGGCCGCCGCGTGCGAATCT
GGTGGCACCTTCGCGCCTGTCTCGCTGCTTTCGATAAGTCTCTAGCCATTTAAAATTTTTGATGACCTGC
TGCGACGCTTTTTTTCTGGCAAGATAGTCTTGTAAATGCGGGCCAAGATCTGCACACTGTATTTCGGTTT
TTGGGGCCGCGGGCGGCGACGGGGCCCGTGCGTCCCAGCGCACATGTTCGGCGAGGCGGGGCCTGCGAGC
GCGGCCACCGAGAATCGGACGGGGGTAGTCTCAAGCTGGCCGGCCTGCTCTGGTGCCTGGCCTCGCGCCC
CCGTGTATCGCCCCGCCCTGGGCGGCAAGGTTGGCCCGGTCGGCACCAGTTGCGTGAGCGGAAAGATGGC
CGCTTCCCGGCCCTGCTGCAGGGAGCTCAAAATGGAGGACGCGGCGCTCGGGAGAGCGGGCGGGTGAGTC
ACCCACACAAAGGAAAAGGGCCTTTCCGTCCTCAGCCGTCGCTTCATGTGACTCCACGGAGTACCGGGCG
CCGTCCAGGCACCTGGATTAGTTCTCGAGCTTTTGGAGTACGTCGTCTTTAGGTTGGGGGGAGGGGTTTT
ATGCGATGGAGTTTCCCCACACTGAGTGGGTGGAGACTGAAGTTAGGCCAGCTTGGCACTTGATGTAATT
CTCCTTGGAATTTGCCCTTTTTGAGTTTGGATCTTGGTTCATTCTCAAGCCTCAGACAGTGGTTCAAAGT
TTTTTTCTTCCATTTCAGGTGTCGTGAGGAATTAGCTTGCTTACATTTGCTTCTGACACAACTGTGTTCA
CTAGCAACCTCAAACAGACACCATGAAGTACCCTTACGATGTGCCCGATTACGCCCCCATGGGATCCCAT
CACCATCACCATCACCATCACGGTGGTTCCGATTACAAGGATGACGATGACAAGGAATTCCTGGAAGTTC
TGTTCCAGGGGCCCTTGACAACATAAAAACTTTGTGTTATACTTGTAACGTAAGGAGGTAATGATTCAGT
TTAAGGTTTACACCTATAAAAGAGAGAGCCGTTATCGTCTGTTTGTGGATGTACAGAGTGATATTATTGA
CACGCCCGGGCGACGGATGGTGATCCCCCTGGCCAGTGCACGTCTGCTGTCAGATAAAGTCTCCCGTGAA
CTTTACCCGGTGGTGCATATCGGGGATGAAAGCTGGCGCATGATGACCACCGATATGGCCAGTGTGCCGG
TCTCCGTTATCGGGGAAGAAGTGGCTGATCTCAGCCACCGCGAAAATGACATCAAAAACGCCATTAACCT
GATGTTCTGGGGAATATAAGAGCATCATCATCATCACCACCACCACCACCACTGAGCGGCCGCTTTCGAA
TCTAGAAATTCACCCCACCAGTGCAGGCTGCCTATCAGAAAGTGGTGGCTGGTGTGGCTAATGCCCTGGC
CCACAAGTATCACTAAGCTCGCTTTCTTGCTGTCCAATTTCTATTAAAGGTTCCTTTGTTCCCTAAGTCC
AACTACTAAACTGGGGGATATTATGAAGGGCCTTGAGCATCTGGATTCTGCCTAATAAAAAACATTTATT
TTCATTGCAATGATGTATTTAAATTATTTCTGAATATTTTACTAAAAAGGGAATGTGGGAGGTCAGTGCA
TTTAAAACATAAAGAAATGAAGAGCTAGTTCAAACCTTGGGAAAATACACTATATCTTAAACTCCATGAA
AGAAGGTGAGGCTGCAAACAGCTAATGCACATTGGCAACAGCCCCTGATGCCTATGCCTTATTCATCCCT
CAGAAAAGGATTCAAGTAGAGGCTTGATTTGGAGGTTAAAGTTTTGCTATGCTGTATTTTACATTACTTA
TTGTTTTAGCTGTCCTCATGAATGTCTTTTCACTACCCATTTGCTTATCCTGCATCTCTCAGCCTTGACT
CCACTCAGTTCTCTTGCTTAGAGATACCACCTTTCCCCTGAAGTGTTCCTTCCATGTTTTACGGCGAGAT
GGTTTCTCCTCGCCTGGCCACTCAGCCTTAGTTGTCTCTGTTGTCTTATAGAGGTCTACTTGAAGAAGGA
AAAACAGGGGGCATGGTTTGACTGTCCTGTGAGCCCTTCTTCCCTGCCTCCCCCACTCACAGTGACCCGG
AATCTGCAGCCCAAGCTTGGCACTGGCCGTCGTTTTACAACGTCGTGACTGGGAAAACCCTGGCGTTACC
CAACTTAATCGCCTTGCAGCACATCCCCCTTTCGCCAGCTGGCGTAATAGCGAAGAGGCCCGCACCGATC
GCCCTTCCCAACAGTTGCGCAGCCTGAATGGCGAATGGCGCCTGATGCGGTATTTTCTCCTTACGCATCT
GTGCGGTATTTCACACCGCATATGGTGCACTCTCAGTACAATCTGCTCTGATGCCGCATAGTTAAGCCAG
CCCCGACACCCGCCAACACCCGCTGACGCGCCCTGACGGGCTTGTCTGCTCCCGGCATCCGCTTACAGAC
AAGCTGTGACCGTCTCCGGGAGCTGCATGTGTCAGAGGTTTTCACCGTCATCACCGAAACGCGCGAGACG
AAAGGGCCTCGTGATACGCCTATTTTTATAGGTTAATGTCATGATAATAATGGTTTCTTAGACGTCAGGT
GGCACTTTTCGGGGAAATGTGCGCGGAACCCCTATTTGTTTATTTTTCTAAATACATTCAAATATGTATC
CGCTCATGAGACAATAACCCTGATAAATGCTTCAATAATATTGAAAAAGGAAGAGTATGAGTATTCAACA
TTTCCGTGTCGCCCTTATTCCCTTTTTTGCGGCATTTTGCCTTCCTGTTTTTGCTCACCCAGAAACGCTG
GTGAAAGTAAAAGATGCTGAAGATCAGTTGGGTGCACGAGTGGGTTACATCGAACTGGATCTCAACAGCG
GTAAGATCCTTGAGAGTTTTCGCCCCGAAGAACGTTTTCCAATGATGAGCACTTTTAAAGTTCTGCTATG
TGGCGCGGTATTATCCCGTATTGACGCCGGGCAAGAGCAACTCGGTCGCCGCATACACTATTCTCAGAAT
GACTTGGTTGAGTACTCACCAGTCACAGAAAAGCATCTTACGGATGGCATGACAGTAAGAGAATTATGCA
GTGCTGCCATAACCATGAGTGATAACACTGCGGCCAACTTACTTCTGACAACGATCGGAGGACCGAAGGA
GCTAACCGCTTTTTTGCACAACATGGGGGATCATGTAACTCGCCTTGATCGTTGGGAACCGGAGCTGAAT
GAAGCCATACCAAACGACGAGCGTGACACCACGATGCCTGTAGCAATGGCAACAACGTTGCGCAAACTAT
TAACTGGCGAACTACTTACTCTAGCTTCCCGGCAACAATTAATAGACTGGATGGAGGCGGATAAAGTTGC
AGGACCACTTCTGCGCTCGGCCCTTCCGGCTGGCTGGTTTATTGCTGATAAATCTGGAGCCGGTGAGCGT
GGGTCTCGCGGTATCATTGCAGCACTGGGGCCAGATGGTAAGCCCTCCCGTATCGTAGTTATCTACACGA
CGGGGAGTCAGGCAACTATGGATGAACGAAATAGACAGATCGCTGAGATAGGTGCCTCACTGATTAAGCA
TTGGTAACTGTCAGACCAAGTTTACTCATATATACTTTAGATTGATTTAAAACTTCATTTTTAATTTAAA
AGGATCTAGGTGAAGATCCTTTTTGATAATCTCATGACCAAAATCCCTTAACGTGAGTTTTCGTTCCACT
GAGCGTCAGACCCCGTAGAAAAGATCAAAGGATCTTCTTGAGATCCTTTTTTTCTGCGCGTAATCTGCTG
CTTGCAAACAAAAAAACCACCGCTACCAGCGGTGGTTTGTTTGCCGGATCAAGAGCTACCAACTCTTTTT
CCGAAGGTAACTGGCTTCAGCAGAGCGCAGATACCAAATACTGTCCTTCTAGTGTAGCCGTAGTTAGGCC
ACCACTTCAAGAACTCTGTAGCACCGCCTACATACCTCGCTCTGCTAATCCTGTTACCAGTGGCTGCTGC
CAGTGGCGATAAGTCGTGTCTTACCGGGTTGGACTCAAGACGATAGTTACCGGATAAGGCGCAGCGGTCG
GGCTGAACGGGGGGTTCGTGCACACAGCCCAGCTTGGAGCGAACGACCTACACCGAACTGAGATACCTAC
AGCGTGAGCTATGAGAAAGCGCCACGCTTCCCGAAGGGAGAAAGGCGGACAGGTATCCGGTAAGCGGCAG
GGTCGGAACAGGAGAGCGCACGAGGGAGCTTCCAGGGGGAAACGCCTGGTATCTTTATAGTCCTGTCGGG
TTTCGCCACCTCTGACTTGAGCGTCGATTTTTGTGATGCTCGTCAGGGGGGCGGAGCCTATGGAAAAACG
CCAGCAACGCGGCCTTTTTACGGTTCCTGGCCTTTTGCTGGCCTTTTGCTCACATGTTCTTTCCTGCGTT
ATCCCCTGATTCTGTGGATAACCGTATTACCGCCTTTGAGTGAGCTGATACCGCTCGCCGCAGCCGAACG
ACCGAGCGCAGCGAGTCAGTGAGCGAGGAAGCGGAAGAGCGCCCAATACGCAAACCGCCTCTCCCCGCGC
GTTGGCCGATTCATTAATGCAGCTGGCACGACAGGTTTCCCGACTGGAAAGCGGGCAGTGAGCGCAACGC
AATTAATGTGAGTTAGCTCACTCATTAGGCACCCCAGGCTTTACACTTTATGCTTCCGGCTCGTATGTTG
TGTGGAATTGTGAGCGGATAACAATTTCACACAGGAAACAGCTATGACCATGATTAC
