>Addgene plasmid #55189 | pCoofy50 | addgene partial sequence | sequence record 91266 | EF1a-F 5'-TCAAGCCTCAGACAGTGGTTC-3'
CCCATCACCATCACCATCACCATCACGGTGGTTCCGATTACAAGGATGACGATGACAAGGAATTCCTGGA
AGTTCTGTTCCAGGGGCCCTTGACAACATAAAAACTTTGTGTTATACTTGTAACGTAAGGAGGTAATGAT
TCAGTTTAAGGTTTACACCTATAAAAGAGAGAGCCGTTATCGTCTGTTTGTGGATGTACAGAGTGATATT
ATTGACACGCCCGGGCGACGGATGGTGATCCCCCTGGCCAGTGCACGTCTGCTGTCAGATAAAGTCTCCC
GTGAACTTTACCCGGTGGTGCATATCGGGGATGAAAGCTGGCGCATGATGACCACCGATATGGCCAGTGT
GCCGGTCTCCGTTATCGGGGAAGAAGTGGCTGATCTCAGCCACCGCGAAAATGACATCAAAAACGCCATT
AACCTGATGTTCTGGGGAATATAAGAGCATCATCATCATCACCACCACCACCACCACTGAGCGGCCGCTT
TCGAATCTAGAAATTCACCCCACCAGTGCAGGCTGCCTATCAGAA
