>Addgene plasmid #55189 | pCoofy50 | addgene partial sequence | sequence record 91283 | ccdb-fwd 5'-GCATGATGACCACCGATATG-3'
AGTGGCTGATCTCAGCCACCGCGAAAATGACATCAAAAACGCCATTAACCTGATGTTCTGGGGAATATAA
GAGCATCATCATCATCACCACCACCACCACCACTGAGCGGCCGCTTTCGAATCTAGAAATTCACCCCACC
AGTGCAGGCTGCCTATCAGAAAGTGGTGGCTGGTGTGGCTAATGCCCTGGCCCACAAGTATCACTAAGCT
CGCTTTCTTGCTGTCCAATTTCTATTAAAGGTTCCTTTGTTCCCTAAGTCCAACTACTAAACTGGGGGAT
ATTATGAAGGGCCTTGAGCATCTGGATTCTGCCTAATAAAAAACATTTATTTTCATTGCAATGATGTATT
TAAATTATTTCTGAATATTTTACTAAAAAGGGAATGTGGGAGGTCAGTGCATTTAAAACATAAAGAAATG
AAGAGCTAGTTCAAACCTTGGGAAAATACACTATATCTTAAACTCCATGAAAGAAGGTGAGGCTGCAAAC
AGCTAATGCACATTGGCAACAGCCCCTGATGCCTATGCCTTATTCATCCCTCAGAAAAGGATTCAAGTAG
AGGCTTGATTTGGAGGTTAAAGTTTTGCTATGCTGTATTTTACATTACTTATTGTTTTAGCTGTCCTCAT
GAATGTCTTTTCACTACCCATTTGCTTATCCTGCATCTCTCAGCCTTGACTCCACTCAGTTCTCTTGCTT
AGAGATACCACCTTTCCCCTGAAGTGTTCCTTCCATGTTTTACGGCGAGATGGTTTCTCCTCGCCTGGCC
ACTCAGCC
